Addgene plasmid #199679: pET28a LZ LED WT-FLAG
Purpose: Bacterial expression of Leucine Zipper (LZ) LYCHOS LED-Flag
Depositing lab: Roberto Zoncu. Depositing organization: University of California, Berkeley. Publication: Lysosomal GPCR-like protein LYCHOS signals cholesterol sufficiency to mTORC1. Shin HR, Citron YR, Wang L, Tribouillard L, Goul CS, Stipp R, Sugasawa Y, Jain A, Samson N, Lim CY, Davis OB, Castaneda-Carpio D, Qian M, Nomura DK, Perera RM, Park E, Covey DF, Laplante M, Evers AS, Zoncu R. Science. 2022 Sep 16;377(6612):1290-1298. doi: 10.1126/science.abg6621. Epub 2022 Aug 25. PubMed 36007018.
Backbone
  Vector backbone: pET28a
  Vector type: Bacterial Expression
Growth in bacteria
  Bacterial resistance: Kanamycin, 50 μg/mL
  Growth temperature: 37°C
  Growth strain: DH5alpha
  Copy number: High Copy
Gene/Insert
  Gene/Insert name: Leucine zipper LYCHOS LED WT (alt name: GPR155)
  Species: H. sapiens (human)
  Entrez Gene: GPR155 (a.k.a. DEP.7, DEPDC3, PGR22)
  Promoter: T7 promoter
  Tag / fusion protein: 6xHis (N terminal on backbone); Flag (C terminal on insert)
  Cloning method: Restriction Enzyme; 5′ cloning site BamHI (not destroyed); 3′ cloning site NotI (not destroyed)
  Sequencing primers: 5′ taatacgactcactataggg
Terms and licenses: Academic/Nonprofit Terms; Industry Terms: Not Available to Industry
How to cite: pET28a LZ LED WT-FLAG was a gift from Roberto Zoncu (Addgene plasmid # 199679 ; http://n2t.net/addgene:199679 ; RRID:Addgene_199679)
