[The description below was written by a language model from this plasmid's Addgene catalogue record and pLannotate feature annotations shown in this document.]
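Description:
pET28a LZ LED WT-FLAG is a bacterial expression plasmid built on the pET28a backbone for producing a fragment of human LYCHOS (GPR155) in E. coli. The insert, cloned between BamHI and NotI sites that remain intact, encodes a leucine zipper (LZ) fused to the wild-type LED region of LYCHOS. According to the catalogue entry, it carries an N-terminal 6xHis tag supplied by the backbone and a C-terminal FLAG tag on the insert. The feature table confirms a GPR155 fragment followed by a FLAG-type epitope. It does not separately annotate the leucine zipper or the N-terminal His tag, which presumably lie in the unannotated stretch between the ribosome binding site and the GPR155 fragment. A short His-tag match also appears downstream of the FLAG sequence, consistent with the optional C-terminal His sequence of pET28a, but the record does not say whether it is translated.

Expression is driven by the T7 promoter with an adjacent lac operator and the T7 gene 10 ribosome binding site, and ends at the T7 terminator. The plasmid-borne lacI gene supplies lac repressor, so transcription is held off until IPTG induction in a host that provides T7 RNA polymerase. The plasmid replicates from a ColE1/pBR322-type origin accompanied by rop and bom. It also carries an f1 origin for single-stranded DNA production, and selection is by kanamycin resistance (aph(3')-Ia). The short TcR, SET1 and AmpR promoter hits look like backbone remnants or partial annotation matches rather than functional elements. The record gives the purpose as bacterial expression of the LZ-LED-FLAG protein, and the tags would allow affinity purification and detection. The associated study concerns LYCHOS signalling of cholesterol sufficiency to mTORC1.
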