Features (pLannotate 1.2.2; 20 found; start..end, strand, type, name):
     26..73      -  terminator     T7 terminator: transcription terminator for bacteriophage T7 RNA polymerase
     81..130     -  CDS            SET1 (fragment): solubility-enhancement tag derived from T7 phage gene 10B
    140..157     -  CDS            9xHis (fragment): 9xHis affinity tag
    180..201     -  CDS            2xFLAG (fragment): two tandem FLAG® epitope tags
    305..655     -  CDS            GPR155 (fragment): GP155_HUMAN - Also known as PGR22. Experimental evidence at transcript level: Swiss-Prot protein existence level 2. From Homo sapiens (Human).
    836..858     -  RBS            RBS: efficient ribosome binding site from bacteriophage T7 gene 10 (Olins and Rangwala, 1989)
    873..897     -  protein_bind   lac operator: The lac repressor binds to the lac operator to inhibit transcription in E. coli. This inhibition can be relieved by adding lactose or isopropyl-β-D-thiogalactopyranoside (IPTG). lac repressor encoded by lacI
    898..916     -  promoter       T7 promoter: promoter for bacteriophage T7 RNA polymerase
    938..1217    +  CDS            TcR (fragment): tetracycline efflux protein; tet; confers resistance to tetracycline
   1225..1302    +  promoter       lacI promoter: lacI
   1303..2385    +  CDS            lacI: lac repressor; lacI; The lac repressor binds to the lac operator to inhibit transcription in E. coli. This inhibition can be relieved by adding lactose or isopropyl-β-D-thiogalactopyranoside (IPTG).
   2398..2419    +  protein_bind   CAP binding site: CAP binding activates transcription in the presence of cAMP. E. coli catabolite activator protein
   2434..2725    +  CDS            TcR (fragment): tetracycline efflux protein; tet; confers resistance to tetracycline
   2797..3177    -  CDS            YPB1_ECOLX: Protein predicted: Swiss-Prot protein existence level 4. From Escherichia coli.
   3194..3385    +  CDS            rop: Rop protein, which maintains plasmids at low copy number; rop
   3487..3626    +  misc_feature   bom: basis of mobility region from pBR322
   3812..4400    -  rep_origin     ori: high-copy-number ColE1/pMB1/pBR322/pUC origin of replication
   4522..5337    +  CDS            KanR: aminoglycoside phosphotransferase; aph(3')-Ia; confers resistance to kanamycin in bacteria or G418 (Geneticin®) in eukaryotes
   5346..5403    -  promoter       AmpR promoter (fragment): bla
   5456..5884    -  rep_origin     f1 ori (sequence partly withheld): f1 bacteriophage origin of replication; arrow indicates direction of (+) strand synthesis
>Addgene plasmid #199679 | pET28a LZ LED WT-FLAG | addgene full sequence | sequence record 393246 | Addgene NGS Result
ATCCGGATATAGTTCCTCCTTTCAGCAAAAAACCCCTCAAGACCCGTTTAGAGGCCCCAAGGGGTTATGC
TAGTTATTGCTCAGCGGTGGCAGCAGCCAACTCAGCTTCCTTTCGGGCTTTGTTAGCAGCCGGATCTCAG
TGGTGGTGGTGGTGGTGCTCGAGTGCGGCCGCTTACTTGTCATCATCATCCTTATAATCCTGTGCAAGTT
CTTTTTTTAAAGCCTGCAACTCCCATTTTAACTGTGCCAACTCTTTTTTATTCGCTTGCAGTTCCTTTTT
CAGGGCGCCGGACCCACTTCCGCCGTGGCGGGTTAACTGTTGGTCCCCACTCTGCAGATACTGCTCTTCC
TCTTGTGCAAGGATACAGGACTGCGAATTACAACGTGAAACGCAGTGATTATTCTTTTCGAATGAAGGGA
TCACCGGCTCGGACGTTGACGTATTCGCAATGGGCTCGATTGAGGGGCAATGCAGCTCTCCGTTTCCCAT
AGAGCAACTGCAACAGCTAGTTTCTGGGATCGACGAAGTGAATAATTCGGGTTCGTTGACCGGCGCTGGA
CTCTCTTCGAATGCCGTGTTCCCCGGTTCTACAACTTTGTGGCTTTGAGATTGGTCGAAACCTTCATAGG
ACCCCGCCTGTGCAGTTTGATTCATACCGGAACCACCCTGAGCTAATTTCTTCTCCAGAGCTTGATTCTT
CCATTCCAGTTGGGCTAATTTTTTCTCAAGAGCTTGCAACTTTTTCTCCAATTGTTCCGAGGCCATGGAT
CCGGGCCCCTGGAACAGAACTTCCAGGCTGTGGTGATGATGATGATGGCTGCTGCCCATGGTATATCTCC
TTCTTAAAGTTAAACAAAATTATTTCTAGAGGGGAATTGTTATCCGCTCACAATTCCCCTATAGTGAGTC
GTATTAATTTCGCGGGATCGAGATCTCGATCCTCTACGCCGGACGCATCGTGGCCGGCATCACCGGCGCC
ACAGGTGCGGTTGCTGGCGCCTATATCGCCGACATCACCGATGGGGAAGATCGGGCTCGCCACTTCGGGC
TCATGAGCGCTTGTTTCGGCGTGGGTATGGTGGCAGGCCCCGTGGCCGGGGGACTGTTGGGCGCCATCTC
CTTGCATGCACCATTCCTTGCGGCGGCGGTGCTCAACGGCCTCAACCTACTACTGGGCTGCTTCCTAATG
CAGGAGTCGCATAAGGGAGAGCGTCGAGATCCCGGACACCATCGAATGGCGCAAAACCTTTCGCGGTATG
GCATGATAGCGCCCGGAAGAGAGTCAATTCAGGGTGGTGAATGTGAAACCAGTAACGTTATACGATGTCG
CAGAGTATGCCGGTGTCTCTTATCAGACCGTTTCCCGCGTGGTGAACCAGGCCAGCCACGTTTCTGCGAA
AACGCGGGAAAAAGTGGAAGCGGCGATGGCGGAGCTGAATTACATTCCCAACCGCGTGGCACAACAACTG
GCGGGCAAACAGTCGTTGCTGATTGGCGTTGCCACCTCCAGTCTGGCCCTGCACGCGCCGTCGCAAATTG
TCGCGGCGATTAAATCTCGCGCCGATCAACTGGGTGCCAGCGTGGTGGTGTCGATGGTAGAACGAAGCGG
CGTCGAAGCCTGTAAAGCGGCGGTGCACAATCTTCTCGCGCAACGCGTCAGTGGGCTGATCATTAACTAT
CCGCTGGATGACCAGGATGCCATTGCTGTGGAAGCTGCCTGCACTAATGTTCCGGCGTTATTTCTTGATG
TCTCTGACCAGACACCCATCAACAGTATTATTTTCTCCCATGAAGACGGTACGCGACTGGGCGTGGAGCA
TCTGGTCGCATTGGGTCACCAGCAAATCGCGCTGTTAGCGGGCCCATTAAGTTCTGTCTCGGCGCGTCTG
CGTCTGGCTGGCTGGCATAAATATCTCACTCGCAATCAAATTCAGCCGATAGCGGAACGGGAAGGCGACT
GGAGTGCCATGTCCGGTTTTCAACAAACCATGCAAATGCTGAATGAGGGCATCGTTCCCACTGCGATGCT
GGTTGCCAACGATCAGATGGCGCTGGGCGCAATGCGCGCCATTACCGAGTCCGGGCTGCGCGTTGGTGCG
GATATCTCGGTAGTGGGATACGACGATACCGAAGACAGCTCATGTTATATCCCGCCGTTAACCACCATCA
AACAGGATTTTCGCCTGCTGGGGCAAACCAGCGTGGACCGCTTGCTGCAACTCTCTCAGGGCCAGGCGGT
GAAGGGCAATCAGCTGTTGCCCGTCTCACTGGTGAAAAGAAAAACCACCCTGGCGCCCAATACGCAAACC
GCCTCTCCCCGCGCGTTGGCCGATTCATTAATGCAGCTGGCACGACAGGTTTCCCGACTGGAAAGCGGGC
AGTGAGCGCAACGCAATTAATGTAAGTTAGCTCACTCATTAGGCACCGGGATCTCGACCGATGCCCTTGA
GAGCCTTCAACCCAGTCAGCTCCTTCCGGTGGGCGCGGGGCATGACTATCGTCGCCGCACTTATGACTGT
CTTCTTTATCATGCAACTCGTAGGACAGGTGCCGGCAGCGCTCTGGGTCATTTTCGGCGAGGACCGCTTT
CGCTGGAGCGCGACGATGATCGGCCTGTCGCTTGCGGTATTCGGAATCTTGCACGCCCTCGCTCAAGCCT
TCGTCACTGGTCCCGCCACCAAACGTTTCGGCGAGAAGCAGGCCATTATCGCCGGCATGGCGGCCCCACG
GGTGCGCATGATCGTGCTCCTGTCGTTGAGGACCCGGCTAGGCTGGCGGGGTTGCCTTACTGGTTAGCAG
AATGAATCACCGATACGCGAGCGAACGTGAAGCGACTGCTGCTGCAAAACGTCTGCGACCTGAGCAACAA
CATGAATGGTCTTCGGTTTCCGTGTTTCGTAAAGTCTGGAAACGCGGAAGTCAGCGCCCTGCACCATTAT
GTTCCGGATCTGCATCGCAGGATGCTGCTGGCTACCCTGTGGAACACCTACATCTGTATTAACGAAGCGC
TGGCATTGACCCTGAGTGATTTTTCTCTGGTCCCGCCGCATCCATACCGCCAGTTGTTTACCCTCACAAC
GTTCCAGTAACCGGGCATGTTCATCATCAGTAACCCGTATCGTGAGCATCCTCTCTCGTTTCATCGGTAT
CATTACCCCCATGAACAGAAATCCCCCTTACACGGAGGCATCAGTGACCAAACAGGAAAAAACCGCCCTT
AACATGGCCCGCTTTATCAGAAGCCAGACATTAACGCTTCTGGAGAAACTCAACGAGCTGGACGCGGATG
AACAGGCAGACATCTGTGAATCGCTTCACGACCACGCTGATGAGCTTTACCGCAGCTGCCTCGCGCGTTT
CGGTGATGACGGTGAAAACCTCTGACACATGCAGCTCCCGGAGACGGTCACAGCTTGTCTGTAAGCGGAT
GCCGGGAGCAGACAAGCCCGTCAGGGCGCGTCAGCGGGTGTTGGCGGGTGTCGGGGCGCAGCCATGACCC
AGTCACGTAGCGATAGCGGAGTGTATACTGGCTTAACTATGCGGCATCAGAGCAGATTGTACTGAGAGTG
CACCATTGCGGTGTGAAATACCGCACAGATGCGTAAGGAGAAAATACCGCATCAGGCGCTCTTCCGCTTC
CTCGCTCACTGACTCGCTGCGCTCGGTCGTTCGGCTGCGGCGAGCGGTATCAGCTCACTCAAAGGCGGTA
ATACGGTTATCCACAGAATCAGGGGATAACGCAGGAAAGAACATGTGAGCAAAAGGCCAGCAAAAGGCCA
GGAACCGTAAAAAGGCCGCGTTGCTGGCGTTTTTCCATAGGCTCCGCCCCCCTGACGAGCATCACAAAAA
TCGACGCTCAAGTCAGAGGTGGCGAAACCCGACAGGACTATAAAGATACCAGGCGTTTCCCCCTGGAAGC
TCCCTCGTGCGCTCTCCTGTTCCGACCCTGCCGCTTACCGGATACCTGTCCGCCTTTCTCCCTTCGGGAA
GCGTGGCGCTTTCTCATAGCTCACGCTGTAGGTATCTCAGTTCGGTGTAGGTCGTTCGCTCCAAGCTGGG
CTGTGTGCACGAACCCCCCGTTCAGCCCGACCGCTGCGCCTTATCCGGTAACTATCGTCTTGAGTCCAAC
CCGGTAAGACACGACTTATCGCCACTGGCAGCAGCCACTGGTAACAGGATTAGCAGAGCGAGGTATGTAG
GCGGTGCTACAGAGTTCTTGAAGTGGTGGCCTAACTACGGCTACACTAGAAGGACAGTATTTGGTATCTG
CGCTCTGCTGAAGCCAGTTACCTTCGGAAAAAGAGTTGGTAGCTCTTGATCCGGCAAACAAACCACCGCT
GGTAGCGGTGGTTTTTTTGTTTGCAAGCAGCAGATTACGCGCAGAAAAAAAGGATCTCAAGAAGATCCTT
TGATCTTTTCTACGGGGTCTGACGCTCAGTGGAACGAAAACTCACGTTAAGGGATTTTGGTCATGAACAA
TAAAACTGTCTGCTTACATAAACAGTAATACAAGGGGTGTTATGAGCCATATTCAACGGGAAACGTCTTG
CTCTAGGCCGCGATTAAATTCCAACATGGATGCTGATTTATATGGGTATAAATGGGCTCGCGATAATGTC
GGGCAATCAGGTGCGACAATCTATCGATTGTATGGGAAGCCCGATGCGCCAGAGTTGTTTCTGAAACATG
GCAAAGGTAGCGTTGCCAATGATGTTACAGATGAGATGGTCAGACTAAACTGGCTGACGGAATTTATGCC
TCTTCCGACCATCAAGCATTTTATCCGTACTCCTGATGATGCATGGTTACTCACCACTGCGATCCCCGGG
AAAACAGCATTCCAGGTATTAGAAGAATATCCTGATTCAGGTGAAAATATTGTTGATGCGCTGGCAGTGT
TCCTGCGCCGGTTGCATTCGATTCCTGTTTGTAATTGTCCTTTTAACAGCGATCGCGTATTTCGTCTCGC
TCAGGCGCAATCACGAATGAATAACGGTTTGGTTGATGCGAGTGATTTTGATGACGAGCGTAATGGCTGG
CCTGTTGAACAAGTCTGGAAAGAAATGCATAAACTTTTGCCATTCTCACCGGATTCAGTCGTCACTCATG
GTGATTTCTCACTTGATAACCTTATTTTTGACGAGGGGAAATTAATAGGTTGTATTGATGTTGGACGAGT
CGGAATCGCAGACCGATACCAGGATCTTGCCATCCTATGGAACTGCCTCGGTGAGTTTTCTCCTTCATTA
CAGAAACGGCTTTTTCAAAAATATGGTATTGATAATCCTGATATGAATAAATTGCAGTTTCATTTGATGC
TCGATGAGTTTTTCTAAGAATTAATTCATGAGCGGATACATATTTGAATGTATTTAGAAAAATAAACAAA
TAGGGGTTCCGCGCACATTTCCCCGAAAAGTGCCACCTAAATTGTAAGCGTTAATATTTTGTTAAAATTC
GCGTTAAATTTTTGTTAAATCAGCTCATTTTTTAACCAATAGGCCGAAATCGGCAAAATCCCTTATAAAT
CAAAAGAATAGACCGAGATAGGGT
[37 nt withheld, positions 5555-5591]
AAAGAACGTGGACTCCAACGTCAAAGG
[49 nt withheld, positions 5619-5667]
T
[91 nt withheld, positions 5669-5759]
G
[124 nt withheld, positions 5761-5884]
CCCATTCGCCA
